Addgene plasmid #156947: pD649-HAsp-GAS6-Fc(DAPA)-AviTag-6xHis
Purpose: Mammalian expression of secreted protein fused to Fc(DAPA)-Avi-6xHis.
Depositing lab: Chris Garcia. Depositing organization: Stanford University. Publication: A Human IgSF Cell-Surface Interactome Reveals a Complex Network of Protein-Protein Interactions. Wojtowicz WM, Vielmetter J, Fernandes RA, Siepe DH, Eastman CL, Chisholm GB, Cox S, Klock H, Anderson PW, Rue SM, Miller JJ, Glaser SM, Bragstad ML, Vance J, Lam AW, Lesley SA, Zinn K, Garcia KC. Cell. 2020 Aug 20;182(4):1027-1043.e17. doi: 10.1016/j.cell.2020.07.025. PubMed 32822567.
Backbone
  Vector backbone: pD649
  Backbone size w/o insert (bp): 6106
  Vector type: Mammalian Expression
Growth in bacteria
  Bacterial resistance: Ampicillin, 100 μg/mL
  Growth temperature: 37°C
  Growth strain: DH5alpha
  Copy number: High Copy
Gene/Insert
  Gene/Insert name: GAS6
  Species: H. sapiens (human)
  Insert size (bp): 2073
  Mutation: Fc region of human IgG contains D265A and P329A mutations (DAPA)
  Entrez Gene: GAS6 (a.k.a. AXLLG, AXSF)
  Promoter: CMV/SP6
  Tag / fusion protein: Fc(DAPA)-AviTag-6xHis (C terminal on backbone)
  Cloning method: Restriction Enzyme; 5′ cloning site GCGGCCGC (not destroyed); 3′ cloning site GGCGCGCC (not destroyed)
  Sequencing primers: 5′ ATTTAGGTGACACTATAG; 3′ CACGTACCAGTTGAACTTCACC
Resource information
  A portion of this plasmid was derived from a plasmid made by: synthesis by ThermoFisher
Terms and licenses: Academic/Nonprofit Terms; Industry Terms: Not Available to Industry
Depositor comments: Some plasmids in this collection may have an IS4-like element ISVsa5 family transposase upstream of the CMV promoter.
How to cite: pD649-HAsp-GAS6-Fc(DAPA)-AviTag-6xHis was a gift from Chris Garcia (Addgene plasmid # 156947 ; http://n2t.net/addgene:156947 ; RRID:Addgene_156947)
