[The description below was written by a language model from this plasmid's Addgene catalogue record and pLannotate feature annotations shown in this document.]
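Description:
pD649-HAsp-GAS6-Fc(DAPA)-AviTag-6xHis is a mammalian expression plasmid built on the pD649 backbone for producing human GAS6 as a secreted Fc fusion protein. It is maintained in E. coli as a high-copy plasmid through a ColE1/pUC-type origin and selected with ampicillin via the β-lactamase gene. The sequenced record is about 8.2 kb, consistent with the stated backbone plus an insert of roughly 2.1 kb. Several short annotated fragments (KanR, lacZα, rrnB T2, f1 ori, ble) appear to be backbone remnants rather than functional elements.

Expression is driven by the CMV immediate-early enhancer and promoter, followed by a fragment of CMV intron A and an SP6 promoter, which could also support in vitro transcription. The open reading frame begins with a leader peptide. The plasmid name calls it "HAsp", whereas the automated annotation matches part of it to an immunoglobulin heavy-chain signal sequence. This leader directs the product into the secretory pathway. GAS6, cloned between preserved NotI and AscI sites, is fused in frame at its C-terminus to the human IgG1 Fc region carrying the D265A and P329A (DAPA) substitutions, which are generally used to reduce Fc effector binding. According to the catalogue entry, an AviTag for site-specific biotinylation and a 6xHis tag for metal-affinity purification follow the Fc, though neither tag is annotated individually in the feature table. A bGH polyadenylation signal terminates the transcript.

A separate SV40 promoter/EM7-driven puromycin N-acetyltransferase cassette with an SV40 poly(A) signal could allow selection of transfected mammalian cells. The plasmid belongs to a collection made for a human cell-surface protein interaction screen, and the depositor notes that some members may carry an IS4-like transposase insertion upstream of the CMV promoter.
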