Features (pLannotate 1.2.2; 21 found; start..end, strand, type, name):
    119..143     -  CDS            KanR (fragment): aminoglycoside phosphotransferase; aph(3')-Ia; confers resistance to kanamycin
    254..842     +  rep_origin     ori: high-copy-number ColE1/pMB1/pBR322/pUC origin of replication
   1067..1084    +  terminator     rrnB T2 terminator (fragment): transcription terminator T2 from the E. coli rrnB gene
   1109..1128    -  CDS            lacZα (fragment): LacZα fragment of β-galactosidase; lacZ fragment
   1584..1600    +  protein_bind   lac operator: The lac repressor binds to the lac operator to inhibit transcription in E. coli. This inhibition can be relieved by adding lactose or isopropyl-β-D-thiogalactopyranoside (IPTG). lac repressor encoded by lacI
   1843..2146    +  enhancer       CMV enhancer: human cytomegalovirus immediate early enhancer
   2147..2350    +  promoter       CMV promoter: human cytomegalovirus (CMV) immediate early promoter
   2486..2529    +  intron         CMV intron (fragment): modified intron A from human cytomegalovirus
   2581..2599    +  promoter       SP6 promoter: promoter for bacteriophage SP6 RNA polymerase
   2603..2640    +  CDS            IgH signal sequence (fragment): signal sequence from the mouse immunoglobulin heavy chain variable region
   2740..4821    +  CDS            GAS6: GAS6_HUMAN - Also known as AXLLG. Experimental evidence at protein level: Swiss-Prot protein existence level 1. (Microbial infection) Can bridge virus envelope phosphatidylserine to the TAM receptor tyrosine kinase Axl to mediate viral entry by apoptotic mimicry (PubMed:21501828). Plays a role in Dengue cell entry by apoptotic mimicry (PubMed:23084921). Plays a role in Vaccinia virus cell entry by apoptotic mimicry (PubMed:21501828). Plays a role in ebolavirus and marburgvirus cell entry by apoptotic mimicry (PubMed:17005688). From Homo sapiens (Human).
   4804..5514    +  CDS            IGHG1 (fragment): IGHG1_HUMAN - Experimental evidence at protein level: Swiss-Prot protein existence level 1. Constant region of immunoglobulin heavy chains. Immunoglobulins, also known as antibodies, are membrane-bound or secreted glycoproteins produced by B lymphocytes. In the recognition phase of humoral immunity, the membrane-bound immunoglobulins serve as receptors which, upon binding of a specific antigen, trigger the clonal expansion and differentiation of B lymphocytes into immunoglobulins- secreting plasma cells. Secreted immunoglobulins mediate the effector phase of humoral immunity, which results in
   5729..5840    +  polyA_signal   bGH poly(A) signal: bovine growth hormone polyadenylation signal
   5841..5949    +  rep_origin     f1 ori (fragment): f1 bacteriophage origin of replication; arrow indicates direction of (+) strand synthesis
   5963..6292    +  promoter       SV40 promoter: SV40 enhancer and early promoter
   6340..6387    +  promoter       EM7 promoter: synthetic bacterial promoter&nbsp
   6406..7005    +  CDS            PuroR (fragment): puromycin N-acetyltransferase; pac from Streptomyces; confers resistance to puromycin
   7015..7140    +  CDS            ble (fragment): BLE_KLEPN - Experimental evidence at protein level: Swiss-Prot protein existence level 1. Binding protein with a strong affinity to the bleomycin family of antibiotics. Binds to CL990; an antimitotic-antibiotic compound. From Klebsiella pneumoniae.
   7135..7256    +  polyA_signal   SV40 poly(A) signal: SV40 polyadenylation signal
   7309..8169    -  CDS            AmpR: β-lactamase; bla; confers resistance to ampicillin, carbenicillin, and related antibiotics
   8172..89      -  promoter       AmpR promoter (fragment) (across the origin): bla
>Addgene plasmid #156947 | pD649-HAsp-GAS6-Fc(DAPA)-AviTag-6xHis | addgene full sequence | sequence record 382013 | Addgene NGS Result
TTTCAATATTATTGAAGCATTTATCAGGGTTATTGTCTCATGAGCGGATACATATTTGAATGTATTTAGA
AAAATAAACAAATAGGGGTCAGTGTTACAACCAATTAACCAATTCTGAACATTATCGCGAGCCCATTTAT
ACCTGAATATGGCTCATAACACCCCTTGCTCATGACCAAAATCCCTTAACGTGAGTTACGCGCGCGTCGT
TCCACTGAGCGTCAGACCCCGTAGAAAAGATCAAAGGATCTTCTTGAGATCCTTTTTTTCTGCGCGTAAT
CTGCTGCTTGCAAACAAAAAAACCACCGCTACCAGCGGTGGTTTGTTTGCCGGATCAAGAGCTACCAACT
CTTTTTCCGAAGGTAACTGGCTTCAGCAGAGCGCAGATACCAAATACTGTTCTTCTAGTGTAGCCGTAGT
TAGCCCACCACTTCAAGAACTCTGTAGCACCGCCTACATACCTCGCTCTGCTAATCCTGTTACCAGTGGC
TGCTGCCAGTGGCGATAAGTCGTGTCTTACCGGGTTGGACTCAAGACGATAGTTACCGGATAAGGCGCAG
CGGTCGGGCTGAACGGGGGGTTCGTGCACACAGCCCAGCTTGGAGCGAACGACCTACACCGAACTGAGAT
ACCTACAGCGTGAGCTATGAGAAAGCGCCACGCTTCCCGAAGGGAGAAAGGCGGACAGGTATCCGGTAAG
CGGCAGGGTCGGAACAGGAGAGCGCACGAGGGAGCTTCCAGGGGGAAACGCCTGGTATCTTTATAGTCCT
GTCGGGTTTCGCCACCTCTGACTTGAGCGTCGATTTTTGTGATGCTCGTCAGGGGGGCGGAGCCTATGGA
AAAACGCCAGCAACGCGGCCTTTTTACGGTTCCTGGCCTTTTGCTGGCCTTTTGCTCACATGTTCTTTCC
TGCGTTATCCCCTGATTCTGTGGATAACCGTATTACCGCCTTTGAGTGAGCTGATACCGCTCGCCGCAGC
CGAACGACCGAGCGCAGCGAGTCAGTGAGCGAGGAAGCGGAAGGCGAGAGTAGGGAACTGCCAGGCATCA
AACTAAGCAGAAGGCCCCTGACGGATGGCCTTTTTGCGTTTCTACAAACTCTTTCTGTGTTGTAAAACGA
CGGCCAGTCTTAAGCTCGGGCCCCCTGGGCGGTTCTGATAACGAGTAATCGTTAATCCGCAAATAACGTA
AAAACCCGCTTCGGCGGGTTTTTTTATGGGGGGAGTTTAGGGAAAGAGCATTTGTCAGAATATTTAAGGG
CGCCTGTCACTTTGCTTGATATATGAGAATTATTTAACCTTATAAATGAGAAAAAAGCAACGCACTTTAA
ATAAGATACGTTGCTTTTTCGATTGATGAACACCTATAATTAAACTATTCATCTATTATTTATGATTTTT
TGTATATACAATATTTCTAGTTTGTTAAAGAGAATTAAGAAAATAAATCTCGAAAATAATAAAGGGAAAA
TCAGTTTTTGATATCAAAATTATACATGTCAACGATAATACAAAATATAATACAAACTATAAGATGTTAT
CAGTATTTATTATCATTTAGAATAAATTTTGTGTCGCCCTTAATTGTGAGCGGATAACAATTACGAGCTT
CATGCACAGTGGCGTTGACTCAATATTGGCCATTAGCCATATTATTCATTGGTTATATAGCATAAATCAA
TATTGGCTATTGGCCATTGCATACGTTGTATCTATATCATAATATGTACATTTATATTGGCTCATGTCCA
ATATGACCGCCATGTTGGCATTGATTATTGACTAGTTATTAATAGTAATCAATTACGGGGTCATTAGTTC
ATAGCCCATATATGGAGTTCCGCGTTACATAACTTACGGTAAATGGCCCGCCTGGCTGACCGCCCAACGA
CCCCCGCCCATTGACGTCAATAATGACGTATGTTCCCATAGTAACGCCAATAGGGACTTTCCATTGACGT
CAATGGGTGGAGTATTTACGGTAAACTGCCCACTTGGCAGTACATCAAGTGTATCATATGCCAAGTACGC
CCCCTATTGACGTCAATGACGGTAAATGGCCCGCCTGGCATTATGCCCAGTACATGACCTTATGGGACTT
TCCTACTTGGCAGTACATCTACGTATTAGTCATCGCTATTACCATGGTGATGCGGTTTTGGCAGTACATC
AATGGGCGTGGATAGCGGTTTGACTCACGGGGATTTCCAAGTCTCCACCCCATTGACGTCAATGGGAGTT
TGTTTTGGCACCAAAATCAACGGGACTTTCCAAAATGTCGTAACAACTCCGCCCCATTGACGCAAATGGG
CGGTAGGCGTGTACGGTGGGAGGTCTATATAAGCAGAGCTCGTTTAGTGAACCGTCAGATCGCCTGGAGA
CGCCATCCACGCTGTTTTGACCTCCATAGAAGACACCGGGACCGATCCAGCCTCCGCGGCCGGGAACGGT
GCATTGGAACGCGGATTCCCCGTGCCAAGAGTGACGTAAGTACCGCCTATAGAGTCTATAGGCCCACCCC
CTTGGCTTCGTTAGAACGCGGCTACAATTAATACATAACCTTATGTATCATACACATACGATTTAGGTGA
CACTATAGAATAACATCCACTTTGCCTTTCTCTCCACAGGTGTCCACTCCCAGGTCCAACTGCACCTCGG
TTCTATCGAAAACGCGCCTGCTAGCGCCACCATGAAGACCATCATTGCCCTGAGCTACATCTTCTGCCTG
GTGTTCGCTGCGGCCGCCGCACTTTTGCCTGCTAGAGAGGCTACCCAGTTCCTGCGGCCTAGACAGAGAA
GGGCCTTCCAGGTGTTCGAGGAAGCCAAGCAGGGACACCTCGAGAGAGAGTGCGTCGAGGAACTGTGCAG
CAGAGAAGAGGCCCGGGAAGTGTTCGAGAACGACCCCGAGACAGACTACTTCTACCCCAGATACCTGGAC
TGCATCAACAAATACGGCAGCCCCTACACCAAGAACAGCGGCTTTGCCACCTGTGTGCAGAACCTGCCTG
ATCAGTGCACCCCTAATCCTTGCGACAGAAAGGGCACCCAGGCCTGCCAAGACCTGATGGGCAATTTCTT
CTGCCTGTGCAAGGCCGGCTGGGGCGGTAGACTGTGTGACAAGGATGTGAACGAGTGCAGCCAAGAGAAC
GGCGGCTGCCTGCAGATCTGTCACAACAAGCCTGGCAGCTTCCACTGCAGCTGCCACTCTGGCTTTGAGC
TGTCTAGCGACGGCAGGACCTGCCAGGATATCGATGAGTGTGCCGATAGCGAGGCCTGTGGCGAGGCCAG
ATGCAAGAATCTGCCTGGCTCCTACAGCTGCCTGTGTGATGAGGGCTTTGCCTACAGCTCCCAAGAGAAG
GCCTGCAGAGATGTGGATGAGTGCCTGCAGGGCAGATGCGAGCAAGTGTGCGTGAACAGCCCAGGCAGCT
ACACCTGTCACTGTGATGGAAGAGGCGGCCTGAAGCTGAGCCAGGACATGGATACCTGCGAGCTGGAAGC
CGGATGGCCCTGTCCAAGACACAGAAGAGATGGAAGCCCTGCCGCCAGACCTGGTAGAGGTGCTCAAGGC
AGCAGAAGCGAGGGACACATCCCCGACAGAAGAGGACCTAGACCTTGGCAGGACATCCTGCCTTGCGTGC
CATTTTCCGTGGCCAAGAGCGTGAAGTCCCTGTACCTGGGCAGAATGTTCAGCGGCACCCCTGTGATCCG
GCTGCGGTTTAAAAGACTGCAGCCCACAAGACTGGTGGCCGAGTTCGACTTCAGAACCTTCGATCCCGAG
GGCATCCTGCTGTTTGCTGGCGGACACCAGGATAGCACCTGGATTGTGCTGGCCCTGAGAGCCGGCAGAC
TGGAACTGCAGCTCAGATACAATGGCGTGGGCAGAGTGACAAGCAGCGGCCCAGTGATCAATCACGGCAT
GTGGCAGACCATCAGCGTGGAAGAACTGGCCCGGAACCTGGTCATCAAAGTGAACAGGGACGCCGTGATG
AAGATCGCCGTTGCCGGCGATCTGTTCCAGCCTGAGAGAGGCCTGTACCACCTGAATCTGACCGTTGGCG
GCATCCCATTCCACGAGAAGGATCTGGTGCAGCCCATCAATCCCAGACTGGACGGCTGCATGAGAAGCTG
GAACTGGCTGAACGGCGAGGACACCACCATCCAAGAGACAGTGAAAGTGAATACCCGGATGCAGTGCTTC
AGCGTGACCGAGAGAGGCAGCTTTTACCCTGGCAGCGGCTTCGCCTTCTACAGCCTGGACTACATGAGAA
CCCCTCTGGACGTGGGCACCGAGAGCACATGGGAAGTTGAAGTGGTGGCCCACATCAGACCTGCCGCTGA
TACAGGCGTTCTGTTCGCTCTGTGGGCCCCTGATCTGAGAGCTGTGCCTCTGTCTGTGGCCCTGGTGGAT
TACCACAGCACCAAGAAGCTGAAGAAACAGCTGGTGGTGCTGGCCGTGGAACACACAGCTCTGGCTCTGA
TGGAAATCAAAGTGTGCGACGGACAAGAGCACGTGGTCACCGTGTCTCTGAGAGATGGCGAGGCAACCCT
GGAAGTGGATGGCACAAGAGGCCAGAGCGAAGTGTCTGCCGCTCAGCTGCAAGAAAGACTGGCCGTGCTG
GAACGGCACCTGAGATCTCCAGTGCTGACATTTGCCGGCGGACTGCCAGATGTGCCTGTGACATCTGCTC
CCGTGACCGCCTTTTACCGGGGCTGTATGACACTGGAAGTGAATCGGAGACTGCTGGACCTGGATGAGGC
CGCCTACAAGCACAGCGATATCACAGCCCACAGCTGCCCTCCAGTGGAACCTGCTGCTGCTGGCGCGCCG
GGCGGCGACAAGACCCACACCTGCCCCCCCTGCCCAGCTCCAGAACTGCTGGGAGGGCCTTCCGTGTTCC
TGTTCCCCCCCAAGCCCAAGGACACCCTGATGATCAGCAGGACCCCCGAGGTGACCTGCGTGGTGGTGGC
CGTGTCCCACGAGGACCCAGAGGTGAAGTTCAACTGGTACGTGGACGGCGTGGAGGTGCACAACGCCAAG
ACCAAGCCCAGAGAGGAGCAGTACAACAGCACCTACAGGGTGGTGTCCGTGCTGACCGTGCTGCACCAGG
ACTGGCTGAACGGCAAAGAATACAAGTGCAAAGTCTCCAACAAGGCCCTGGCTGCCCCAATCGAAAAGAC
AATCAGCAAGGCCAAGGGCCAGCCACGGGAGCCCCAGGTGTACACCCTGCCCCCCAGCCGGGAGGAGATG
ACCAAGAACCAGGTGTCCCTGACCTGTCTGGTGAAGGGCTTCTACCCCAGCGATATCGCCGTGGAGTGGG
AGAGCAACGGCCAGCCCGAGAACAACTACAAGACCACCCCCCCAGTGCTGGACAGCGACGGCAGCTTCTT
CCTGTACAGCAAGCTGACCGTGGACAAGTCCAGGTGGCAGCAGGGCAACGTGTTCAGCTGCAGCGTGATG
CACGAGGCCCTGCACAACCACTACACCCAGAAGTCCCTGAGCCTGAGCCCCGGCGGCAGCGGTCTTAATG
ATATTTTCGAGGCTCAGAAGATTGAGTGGCATGAACACCACCACCATCACCACTAAGGCCGGCCTGTAGT
CACTGGCACAACGCGTTACCCGGTAAGCCAATCGGGTATACACGGTCGTCATACTGCAGACAGGGTTCTT
CTACTTTGCAAGATAGTCTTGAGTAGTAAAATAAATAGATAGAGAAAATCAGCCTCGACTGTGCCTTCTA
GTTGCCAGCCATCTGTTGTTTGCCCCTCCCCCGTGCCTTCCTTGACCCTGGAAGGTGCCACTCCCACTGT
CCTTTCCTAATAAAATGAGGAAATTGCATCACAACACTCAACCCTATCTCGGTCTATTCTTTTGATTTAT
AAGGGATTTTGCCGATTTCGGCCTATTGGTTAAAAAATGAGCTGATTTAACAAAAATTTAACGCGAATTA
ATTCTGTGGAATGTGTGTCAGTTAGGGTGTGGAAAGTCCCCAGGCTCCCCAGCAGGCAGAAGTATGCAAA
GCATGCATCTCAATTAGTCAGCAACCAGGTGTGGAAAGTCCCCAGGCTCCCCAGCAGGCAGAAGTATGCA
AAGCATGCATCTCAATTAGTCAGCAACCATAGTCCCGCCCCTAACTCCGCCCATCCCGCCCCTAACTCCG
CCCAGTTCCGCCCATTCTCCGCCCCATGGCTGACTAATTTTTTTTATTTATGCAGAGGCCGAGGCCGCCT
CTGCCTCTGAGCTATTCCAGAAGTAGTGAGGAGGCTTTTTTGGAGGCCTAGGCTTTTGCAAAAAGCTCCC
GGGAGCTTGTATATCCATTTTCGGATCTGATCAGCACGTGTTGACAATTAATCATCGGCATAGTATATCG
GCATAGTATAATACGACAAGGTGAGGAACTAAACCATGACCGAGTACAAGCCCACGGTGCGCCTCGCCAC
CCGCGACGACGTCCCCAGGGCCGTACGCACCCTCGCCGCCGCGTTCGCCGACTACCCCGCCACGCGCCAC
ACCGTCGATCCGGACCGCCACATCGAGCGGGTCACCGAGCTGCAAGAACTCTTCCTCACGCGCGTCGGGC
TCGACATCGGCAAGGTGTGGGTCGCGGACGACGGCGCCGCGGTGGCGGTCTGGACCACGCCGGAGAGCGT
CGAAGCGGGGGCGGTGTTCGCCGAGATCGGCCCGCGCATGGCCGAGTTGAGCGGTTCCCGGCTGGCCGCG
CAGCAACAGATGGAAGGCCTCCTGGCGCCGCACCGGCCCAAGGAGCCCGCGTGGTTCCTGGCCACCGTCG
GCGTCTCGCCCGACCACCAGGGCAAGGGTCTGGGCAGCGCCGTCGTGCTCCCCGGAGTGGAGGCGGCCGA
GCGCGCCGGGGTGCCCGCCTTCCTGGAGACATCCGCGCCCCGCAACCTCCCCTTCTACGAGCGGCTCGGC
TTCACCGTCACCGCCGACGTCGAGGTGCCCGAAGGACCGCGCACCTGGTGCATGACCCGCAAGCCCGGTG
CCTGACACGTGCTACGAGATTTCGATTCCACCGCCGCCTTCTATGAAAGGTTGGGCTTCGGAATCGTTTT
CCGGGACGCCGGCTGGATGATCCTCCAGCGCGGGGATCTCATGCTGGAGTTCTTCGCCCACCCCAACTTG
TTTATTGCAGCTTATAATGGTTACAAATAAAGCAATAGCATCACAAATTTCACAAATAAAGCATTTTTTT
CACTGCATTCTAGTTGTGGTTTGTCCAAACTCATCAATGTATCTTATCATGTCTGTATACCGTCGACCTC
TAGCTAGAGCTTGGCGTAATCATGGTCATTACCAATGCTTAATCAGTGAGGCACCTATCTCAGCGATCTG
TCTATTTCGTTCATCCATAGTTGCCTGACTCCCCGTCGTGTAGATAACTACGATACGGGAGGGCTTACCA
TCTGGCCCCAGCGCTGCGATGATACCGCGAGAACCACGCTCACCGGCTCCGGATTTATCAGCAATAAACC
AGCCAGCCGGAAGGGCCGAGCGCAGAAGTGGTCCTGCAACTTTATCCGCCTCCATCCAGTCTATTAATTG
TTGCCGGGAAGCTAGAGTAAGTAGTTCGCCAGTTAATAGTTTGCGCAACGTTGTTGCCATCGCTACAGGC
ATCGTGGTGTCACGCTCGTCGTTTGGTATGGCTTCATTCAGCTCCGGTTCCCAACGATCAAGGCGAGTTA
CATGATCCCCCATGTTGTGCAAAAAAGCGGTTAGCTCCTTCGGTCCTCCGATCGTTGTCAGAAGTAAGTT
GGCCGCAGTGTTATCACTCATGGTTATGGCAGCACTGCATAATTCTCTTACTGTCATGCCATCCGTAAGA
TGCTTTTCTGTGACTGGTGAGTACTCAACCAAGTCATTCTGAGAATAGTGTATGCGGCGACCGAGTTGCT
CTTGCCCGGCGTCAATACGGGATAATACCGCGCCACATAGCAGAACTTTAAAAGTGCTCATCATTGGAAA
ACGTTCTTCGGGGCGAAAACTCTCAAGGATCTTACCGCTGTTGAGATCCAGTTCGATGTAACCCACTCGT
GCACCCAACTGATCTTCAGCATCTTTTACTTTCACCAGCGTTTCTGGGTGAGCAAAAACAGGAAGGCAAA
ATGCCGCAAAAAAGGGAATAAGGGCGACACGGAAATGTTGAATACTCATATTCTTCCTT
