>Addgene plasmid #156947 | pD649-HAsp-GAS6-Fc(DAPA)-AviTag-6xHis | depositor partial sequence | sequence record 303004 | insert (secreted protein)
GCACTTTTGCCTGCTAGAGAGGCTACCCAGTTCCTGCGGCCTAGACAGAGAAGGGCCTTCCAGGTGTTCG
AGGAAGCCAAGCAGGGACACCTCGAGAGAGAGTGCGTCGAGGAACTGTGCAGCAGAGAAGAGGCCCGGGA
AGTGTTCGAGAACGACCCCGAGACAGACTACTTCTACCCCAGATACCTGGACTGCATCAACAAATACGGC
AGCCCCTACACCAAGAACAGCGGCTTTGCCACCTGTGTGCAGAACCTGCCTGATCAGTGCACCCCTAATC
CTTGCGACAGAAAGGGCACCCAGGCCTGCCAAGACCTGATGGGCAATTTCTTCTGCCTGTGCAAGGCCGG
CTGGGGCGGTAGACTGTGTGACAAGGATGTGAACGAGTGCAGCCAAGAGAACGGCGGCTGCCTGCAGATC
TGTCACAACAAGCCTGGCAGCTTCCACTGCAGCTGCCACTCTGGCTTTGAGCTGTCTAGCGACGGCAGGA
CCTGCCAGGATATCGATGAGTGTGCCGATAGCGAGGCCTGTGGCGAGGCCAGATGCAAGAATCTGCCTGG
CTCCTACAGCTGCCTGTGTGATGAGGGCTTTGCCTACAGCTCCCAAGAGAAGGCCTGCAGAGATGTGGAT
GAGTGCCTGCAGGGCAGATGCGAGCAAGTGTGCGTGAACAGCCCAGGCAGCTACACCTGTCACTGTGATG
GAAGAGGCGGCCTGAAGCTGAGCCAGGACATGGATACCTGCGAGCTGGAAGCCGGATGGCCCTGTCCAAG
ACACAGAAGAGATGGAAGCCCTGCCGCCAGACCTGGTAGAGGTGCTCAAGGCAGCAGAAGCGAGGGACAC
ATCCCCGACAGAAGAGGACCTAGACCTTGGCAGGACATCCTGCCTTGCGTGCCATTTTCCGTGGCCAAGA
GCGTGAAGTCCCTGTACCTGGGCAGAATGTTCAGCGGCACCCCTGTGATCCGGCTGCGGTTTAAAAGACT
GCAGCCCACAAGACTGGTGGCCGAGTTCGACTTCAGAACCTTCGATCCCGAGGGCATCCTGCTGTTTGCT
GGCGGACACCAGGATAGCACCTGGATTGTGCTGGCCCTGAGAGCCGGCAGACTGGAACTGCAGCTCAGAT
ACAATGGCGTGGGCAGAGTGACAAGCAGCGGCCCAGTGATCAATCACGGCATGTGGCAGACCATCAGCGT
GGAAGAACTGGCCCGGAACCTGGTCATCAAAGTGAACAGGGACGCCGTGATGAAGATCGCCGTTGCCGGC
GATCTGTTCCAGCCTGAGAGAGGCCTGTACCACCTGAATCTGACCGTTGGCGGCATCCCATTCCACGAGA
AGGATCTGGTGCAGCCCATCAATCCCAGACTGGACGGCTGCATGAGAAGCTGGAACTGGCTGAACGGCGA
GGACACCACCATCCAAGAGACAGTGAAAGTGAATACCCGGATGCAGTGCTTCAGCGTGACCGAGAGAGGC
AGCTTTTACCCTGGCAGCGGCTTCGCCTTCTACAGCCTGGACTACATGAGAACCCCTCTGGACGTGGGCA
CCGAGAGCACATGGGAAGTTGAAGTGGTGGCCCACATCAGACCTGCCGCTGATACAGGCGTTCTGTTCGC
TCTGTGGGCCCCTGATCTGAGAGCTGTGCCTCTGTCTGTGGCCCTGGTGGATTACCACAGCACCAAGAAG
CTGAAGAAACAGCTGGTGGTGCTGGCCGTGGAACACACAGCTCTGGCTCTGATGGAAATCAAAGTGTGCG
ACGGACAAGAGCACGTGGTCACCGTGTCTCTGAGAGATGGCGAGGCAACCCTGGAAGTGGATGGCACAAG
AGGCCAGAGCGAAGTGTCTGCCGCTCAGCTGCAAGAAAGACTGGCCGTGCTGGAACGGCACCTGAGATCT
CCAGTGCTGACATTTGCCGGCGGACTGCCAGATGTGCCTGTGACATCTGCTCCCGTGACCGCCTTTTACC
GGGGCTGTATGACACTGGAAGTGAATCGGAGACTGCTGGACCTGGATGAGGCCGCCTACAAGCACAGCGA
TATCACAGCCCACAGCTGCCCTCCAGTGGAACCTGCTGCTGCT
